>Addgene plasmid #63811 | pBadcrtEBI_13 | depositor full sequence | sequence record 106544 | Full Sequence
TCTCCATACCCGTGAATTCGATTTTTAGGAACAGTTAAGGAGGTTAATAATGGCATTCGAACAACGTATT
GAAGCTGCTATGGCTGCTGCTATTGCACGTGGCCAGGGTAGCGAAGCTCCGTCCAAACTGGCAACTGCGC
TGGACTACGCTGTCACCCCTGGTGGTGCGCGCATTCGTCCGACTCTGCTGCTGTCTGTCGCCACCGCTTG
CGGCGATGACCGTCCTGCCCTGAGCGACGCGGCTGCGGTTGCCCTGGAACTGATCCATTGCGCTTCTCTG
GTGCATGACGACCTGCCGTGCTTCGACGACGCTGAAATCCGTCGTGGTAAGCCAACCGTTCATCGTGCAT
ACAGCGAACCGCTGGCTATCCTGACTGGTGATTCCCTGATCGTTATGGGTTTCGAAGTTCTGGCGCGTGC
GGCGGCTGATCAGCCACAACGTGCCCTGCAACTGGTAACGGCTCTGGCGGTACGCACTGGTATGCCGATG
GGCATCTGCGCTGGTCAGGGTTGGGAAAGCGAATCTCAGATCAACCTGTCTGCATACCACCGTGCCAAAA
CTGGTGCCCTGTTCATCGCGGCTACTCAGATGGGCGCAATCGCAGCGGGTTACGAGGCGGAACCGTGGGA
AGAACTGGGTGCGCGTATCGGCGAAGCGTTCCAGGTTGCAGATGATCTGCGTGACGCGCTGTGCGATGCC
GAAACCCTGGGTAAGCCGGCAGGTCAGGACGAAATCCATGCACGTCCGAACGCTGTTCGCGAGTATGGTG
TAGAAGGCGCGGCTAAACGCCTGAAAGACATCCTGGGTGGCGCGATCGCATCCATCCCGTCCTGTCCAGG
TGAAGCAATGCTGGCAGAGATGGTTCGTCGCTACGCCGAGAAAATCGTTCCAGCTCAAGTTGCTGCACGC
GTGTAAGAGTACAATAGAAATTAAAATCAGGAGGTCAACAATGATTGCTTCTGCTGATCTGGATGCGTGT
CGTGAAATGATTCGTACCGGCTCCTATAGCTTTCATGCCGCTTCTCGTCTGCTGCCGGAACGCGTACGTG
CGCCGAGCCTGGCGCTGTACGCCTTCTGCCGTGTAGCTGACGATGCTGTGGATGAAGCTGTTAACGATGG
CCAGCGTGAAGAAGATGCTGAAGTGAAACGCCGCGCAGTACTGAGCCTGCGTGATCGTCTGGATCTGGTG
TATGGCGGCCGTCCGCGTAACGCTCCTGCTGACCGCGCCTTTGCGGCGGTCGTCGAAGAATTTGAAATGC
CGCGTGCTCTGCCGGAAGCGCTGCTGGAAGGTCTGGCGTGGGATGCGGTAGGCCGTTCCTACGACTCCTT
CAGCGGTGTTCTGGATTACTCTGCGCGTGTTGCCGCAGCCGTTGGCGCGATGATGTGTGTTCTGATGCGC
GTTCGCGATCCTGATGTCCTGGCTCGTGCGTGCGATCTGGGTCTGGCGATGCAACTGACCAACATCGCTC
GTGACGTTGGCACTGACGCCCGTTCTGGTCGCATCTACCTGCCGCGCGACTGGATGGAAGAGGAAGGCCT
GCCGGTGGAAGAGTTCCTGGCACGCCCGGTGGTTGATGATCGCATCCGTGCAGTCACTCACCGCCTGCTG
CGCGCTGCGGACCGTCTGTACCTGCGTTCTGAGGCCGGTGTGTGTGGCCTGCCGCTGGCTTGTCGTCCGG
GCATTTACGCGGCACGTCACATCTATGCTGGTATTGGTGATGAAATCGCGCGTAACGGTTATGATTCTGT
TACCCGTCGCGCTTTCACCACTCGTCGCCAGAAACTGGTTTGGCTGGGTCTGTCCGCTACTCGCGCTGCT
CTGAGCCCATTCGGTCCAGGTTGTGCAACCCTGCACGCCGCTCCGGAACCAGAAGTCGCATTCCTGGTTA
ACGCGGCAGCACGCGCTCGTCCTCAGCGTGGCCGTAGCGAAGCTCTGATTAGCGTTCTGGCTCAACTGGA
GGCTCAGGATCGTCAGATCAGCCGCCAGCGTCTGGGTAACCGTGCGAACCCGATCTAACTCGAAGCTTAG
ATTTTAAATAACAATACTAAGGAGGTGCAACATGCCATCTATTTCTCCAGCCTCTGACGCTGATCGTGCT
CTGGTTATCGGCTCTGGCCTGGGCGGCCTGGCCGCTGCTATGCGTCTGGGTGCAAAAGGTTGGCGTGTTA
CCGTAATCGATAAACTGGACGTTCCGGGTGGCCGTGGCTCCAGCATCACGCAGGAGGGCCATCGTTTTGA
CCTGGGCCCGACCATTGTTACTGTACCTCAAAGCCTGCGTGACCTGTGGAAAACTTGCGGTCGCGACTTC
GACGCAGATGTGGAGCTGAAACCGATTGACCCATTCTACGAAGTTCGTTGGCCAGATGGCTCTCACTTTA
CCGTTCGTCAGTCTACTGAAGCTATGAAAGCTGAAGTAGCACGCCTGTCTCCAGGCGATGTTGCGGGCTA
CGAGAAATTCCTGAAGGATTCCGAGAAACGTTATTGGTTCGGTTATGAGGACCTGGGTCGTCGCTCCATG
CACAAACTGTGGGATCTGATCAAAGTCCTGCCGACCTTCGGCATGATGCGTGCTGATCGTTCCGTCTACC
AGCACGCGGCCCTGCGCGTCAAGGATGAACGCCTGCGCATGGCGCTGTCCTTCCATCCTCTGTTCATTGG
TGGTGATCCGTTCAATGTGACCAGCATGTACATCCTGGTATCTCAACTGGAGAAAGAATTTGGTGTACAT
TACGCGATCGGCGGTGTGGCCGCCATCGCAGCCGCGATGGCGAAAGTGATTGAAGGTCAGGGCGGCTCCT
TCCGCATGAACACTGAAGTGGACGAAATCCTGGTTGAAAAAGGCACCGCTACCGGTGTTCGCCTGGCGTC
TGGCGAAGTACTGCGCGCTGGTCTGGTTGTAAGCAATGCGGACGCAGGCCATACCTACATGCGTCTGCTG
CGCAATCACCCTCGCCGTCGTTGGACTGACGCCCACGTTAAATCTCGCCGCTGGAGCATGGGCCTGTTTG
TTTGGTACTTTGGCACCAAAGGTACTAAAGGCATGTGGCCGGATGTGGGTCATCACACCATCGTGAACGC
TCCGCGTTACAAAGGCCTGGTTGAGGACATCTTCCTGAAAGGTAAACTGGCCAAAGACATGTCCCTGTAC
ATCCATCGTCCATCTATCACTGATCCGACCGTTGCGCCAGAAGGCGACGATACCTTCTACGCGCTGTCCC
CAGTGCCGCACCTGAAACAGGCACAGCCGGTAGACTGGCAGGCGGTTGCGGAGCCGTACCGCGAAAGCGT
CCTGGAAGTCCTGGAACAATCCATGCCGGGCATTGGTGAACGCATTGGTCCAAGCCTGGTGTTCACGCCA
GAAACTTTCCGTGATCGTTACCTGTCCCCGTGGGGTGCAGGCTTCTCTATCGAACCGCGCATCCTGCAAT
CTGCTTGGTTCCGTCCGCATAATATCTCTGAAGAAGTCGCAAATCTGTTTCTGGTTGGTGCGGGCACCCA
CCCAGGTGCCGGTGTACCGGGTGTTATTGGCTCTGCGGAGGTCATGGCGAAACTGGCTCCGGATGCGCCG
CGTGCGCGCCGTGAAGCTGAACCGGCTGAGCGCCTGGCAGCAGAATAACCATAACACACACACACACAAG
GTCGTCACAGCACCGGTGCTTAATAAAGATCTTCGACGTCTGCTGTGTAAAAAAAAACCCCGCCCCTGAC
AGGGCGGGGTTTTTTTTCGCGGTTGTGAATGCCATATGGCTGTGCTGTGGTATAAACGCAGAAAGGCCCA
CCCGAAGGTGAGCCAGTGTGACTCTAGTAGAGAGCGTTCACCGACAAACAACAGATAAAACGAAAGGCCC
AGTCTTTCGACTGAGCCTTTCGTTTTATTTGATGCCTGGCCTAGGTTCACGTAAGAGGTTCCAACTTTCA
CCATAATGAAATAAGATCACTACCGGGCGTATTTTTTGAGTTATCGAGATTTTCAGGAGCTAAGGAAGCT
AAAATGGAGAAAAAAATCACTGGATATACCACCGTTGATATATCCCAATGGCATCGTAAAGAACATTTTG
AGGCATTTCAGTCAGTTGCTCAATGTACCTATAACCAGACCGTTCAGCTGGATATTACGGCCTTTTTAAA
GACCGTAAAGAAAAATAAGCACAAGTTTTATCCGGCCTTTATTCACATTCTTGCCCGCCTGATGAATGCT
CATCCGGAATTTCGTATGGCAATGAAAGACGGTGAGCTGGTGATATGGGATAGTGTTCACCCTTGTTACA
CCGTTTTCCATGAGCAAACTGAAACGTTTTCATCGCTCTGGAGTGAATACCACGACGATTTCCGGCAGTT
TCTACACATATATTCGCAAGATGTGGCGTGTTACGGTGAAAACCTGGCCTATTTCCCTAAAGGGTTTATT
GAGAATATGTTTTTCGTCTCAGCCAATCCCTGGGTGAGTTTCACCAGTTTTGATTTAAACGTGGCCAATA
TGGACAACTTCTTCGCCCCCGTTTTCACCATGGGCAAATATTATACGCAAGGCGACAAGGTGCTGATGCC
GCTGGCGATTCAGGTTCATCATGCCGTTTGTGATGGCTTCCATGTCGGCAGAATGCTTAATGAATTACAA
CAGTACTGCGATGAGTGGCAGGGCGGGGCGTAATTTGATATCGGTACCGCTTGGACTCCTGTTGATAGAT
CCAGTAATGACCTCAGAACTCCATCTGGATTTGTTCAGAACGCTCGGTTGCCGCCGGGCGTTTTTTATTG
GTGAGAATCCAAGCACCCGGGCATGACCAAAATCCCTTAACGTGAGTTTTCGTTCCACTGAGCGTCAGAC
CCCGTAGAAAAGATCAAAGGATCTTCTTGAGATCCTTTTTTTCTGCGCGTAATCTGCTGCTTGCAAACAA
AAAAACCACCGCTACCAGCGGTGGTTTGTTTGCCGGATCAAGAGCTACCAACTCTTTTTCCGAAGGTAAC
TGGCTTCAGCAGAGCGCAGATACCAAATACTGTCCTTCTAGTGTAGCCGTAGTTAGGCCACCACTTCAAG
AACTCTGTAGCACCGCCTACATACCTCGCTCTGCTAATCCTGTTACCAGTGGCTGCTGCCAGTGGCGATA
AGTCGTGTCTTACCGGGTTGGACTCAAGACGATAGTTACCGGATAAGGCGCAGCGGTCGGGCTGAACGGG
GGGTTCGTGCACACAGCCCAGCTTGGAGCGAACGACCTACACCGAACTGAGATACCTACAGCGTGAGCTA
TGAGAAAGCGCCACGCTTCCCGAAGGGAGAAAGGCGGACAGGTATCCGGTAAGCGGCAGGGTCGGAACAG
GAGAGCGCACGAGGGAGCTTCCAGGGGGAAACGCCTGGTATCTTTATAGTCCTGTCGGGTTTCGCCACCT
CTGACTTGAGCGTCGATTTTTGTGATGCTCGTCAGGGGGGCGGAGCCTATGGAAAAACGCCAGCAACGCG
GCCTTTTTACGGTTCCTGGCCTTTTGCTGGCCTTTTGCTCACATGTTCTTTCCTGCGTTATCCCCTGATT
CTGTGGATAACCGTATTACCGCCTTTGAGTGAGCTGATACCTGGATCCTGATAAATGATTTCTGCAGAAA
ACATAATGTGCCTGTCAAATGGACGAAGCAGGGATTCTGCAAACCCTATGCTACTCCCTCGAGCCGTCAA
TTGTCTGATTCGTTACCAATTATGACAACTTGACGGCTACATCATTCACTTTTTCTTCACAACCGGCACG
GAACTCGCTCGGGCTGGCCCCGGTGCATTTTTTAAATACCCGCGAGAAATAGAGTTGATCGTCAAAACCA
ACATTGCGACCGACGGTGGCGATAGGCATCCGGGTGGTGCTCAAAAGCAGCTTCGCCTGGCTGATACGTT
GGTCCTCGCGCCAGCTTAAGACGCTAATCCCTAACTGCTGGCGGAAAAGATGTGACAGACGCGACGGCGA
CAAGCAAACATGCTGTGCGACGCTGGCGATATCAAAATTGCTGTCTGCCAGGTGATCGCTGATGTACTGA
CAAGCCTCGCGTACCCGATTATCCATCGGTGGATGGAGCGACTCGTTAATCGCTTCCATGCGCCGCAGTA
ACAATTGCTCAAGCAGATTTATCGCCAGCAGCTCCGAATAGCGCCCTTCCCCTTGCCCGGCGTTAATGAT
TTGCCCAAACAGGTCGCTGAAATGCGGCTGGTGCGCTTCATCCGGGCGAAAGAACCCCGTATTGGCAAAT
ATTGACGGCCAGTTAAGCCATTCATGCCAGTAGGCGCGCGGACGAAAGTAAACCCACTGGTGATACCATT
CGCGAGCCTCCGGATGACGACCGTAGTGATGAATCTCTCCTGGCGGGAACAGCAAAATATCACCCGGTCG
GCAAACAAATTCTCGTCCCTGATTTTTCACCACCCCCTGACCGCGAATGGTGAGATTGAGAATATAACCT
TTCATTCCCAGCGGTCGGTCGATAAAAAAATCGAGATAACCGTTGGCCTCAATCGGCGTTAAACCCGCCA
CCAGATGGGCATTAAACGAGTATCCCGGCAGCAGGGGATCATTTTGCGCTTCAGCCATACTTTTCATACT
CCCGCCATTCAGAGAAGAAACCAATTGTCCATATTGCATCAGACATTGCCGTCACTGCGTCTTTTACTGG
CTCTTCTCGCTAACCAAACCGGTAACCCCGCTTATTAAAAGCATTCTGTAACAAAGCGGGACCAAAGCCA
TGACAAAAACGCGTAACAAAAGTGTCTATAATCACGGCAGAAAAGTCCACATTGATTATTTGCACGGCGT
CACACTTTGCTATGCCATAGCATTTTTATCCATAAGATTAGCGGATCTTACCTGACGCTTTTTATCGCAA
CTCTCTACTGTT
Features (pLannotate 1.2.2; 11 found; start..end, strand, type, name):
     50..913     +  CDS            crtE: CRTE_RHOS4 - Protein inferred from homology: Swiss-Prot protein existence level 3. Catalyzes the condensation of farnesyl diphosphate (FPP) and isopentenyl diphosphate (IPP) to yield geranylgeranyl diphosphate (GGPP) needed for biosynthesis of carotenoids and diterpenes. From Rhodobacter sphaeroides (strain ATCC 17023 / DSM 158 / JCM 6121 / NBRC 12203 / NCIMB 8253 / ATH 2.4.1.) (Cereibacter sphaeroides).
    951..2015    +  CDS            crtB: CRTB_RHOS4 - Protein inferred from homology: Swiss-Prot protein existence level 3. Involved in the biosynthesis of carotenoids. Catalyzes the condensation of two molecules of geranylgeranyl diphosphate (GGPP) to give prephytoene diphosphate (PPPP) and the subsequent rearrangement of the cyclopropylcarbinyl intermediate to yield phytoene (By similarity). From Rhodobacter sphaeroides (strain ATCC 17023 / DSM 158 / JCM 6121 / NBRC 12203 / NCIMB 8253 / ATH 2.4.1.) (Cereibacter sphaeroides).
   2095..3573    +  CDS            crtI (fragment): CRTI_RHOCB - Experimental evidence at protein level: Swiss-Prot protein existence level 1. Converts phytoene into all-trans-neurosporene as the major product, via the intermediary of phytofluene and zeta-carotene, by the introduction of three double bonds. Both intermediates, phytofluene and zeta-carotene, can be used as substrates and converted to neurosporene. 1,2-epoxy phytoene is also a suitable substrate whereas the C30 diapophytoene is not. From Rhodobacter capsulatus (strain ATCC BAA-309 / NBRC 16581 / SB1003).
   3767..3794    -  terminator     T7Te terminator: phage T7 early transcription terminator
   3810..3881    -  terminator     rrnB T1 terminator: transcription terminator T1 from the E. coli rrnB gene
   3898..3993    +  promoter       cat promoter (fragment): promoter of the E. coli cat gene encoding chloramphenicol acetyltransferase
   3994..4650    +  CDS            cat: CAT_ECOLX - Experimental evidence at protein level: Swiss-Prot protein existence level 1. This enzyme is an effector of chloramphenicol resistance in bacteria. From Escherichia coli. This protein is used as a marker in many commonly used cloning vectors, such as pACYC184.
   4674..4768    +  terminator     lambda t0 terminator: transcription terminator from phage lambda
   4857..5445    +  rep_origin     ori: high-copy-number ColE1/pMB1/pBR322/pUC origin of replication
   5690..6568    -  CDS            araC: L-arabinose regulatory protein; araC
   6595..7       +  promoter       araBAD promoter (across the origin): araBAD; promoter of the L-arabinose operon of E. coli; the araC regulatory gene is transcribed in the opposite direction (Guzman et al., 1995)
