[The description below was written by a language model from this plasmid's Addgene catalogue record and pLannotate feature annotations shown in this document.]
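Description:
pBadcrtEBI_13 is a 6,872-nt bacterial expression plasmid built on the FTV backbone that carries a three-gene carotenoid operon for producing neurosporene in E. coli. It replicates from a high-copy ColE1/pUC-type origin and is selected with chloramphenicol through a cat gene, which is driven by its own promoter and followed by the lambda t0 terminator.

The payload is the crtEBI operon, recorded as Rhodobacter-derived and codon optimized for E. coli, assembled by Gibson cloning. Transcription comes from the arabinose-inducible araBAD promoter, with the divergently oriented araC regulator gene on the same plasmid, so expression depends on L-arabinose. The three coding regions lie in series on one strand. CrtE is a geranylgeranyl diphosphate synthase that condenses farnesyl diphosphate with isopentenyl diphosphate. CrtB is a phytoene synthase that joins two geranylgeranyl diphosphate molecules to form phytoene. CrtI is a phytoene desaturase that introduces three double bonds to give neurosporene. The automated annotation matches crtE and crtB to Rhodobacter sphaeroides proteins and matches crtI, as a partial hit, to the Rhodobacter capsulatus enzyme. T7Te and rrnB T1 terminators are annotated downstream of the operon, but on the opposite strand.

Short untranslated gaps separate the three genes. These presumably hold the ribosome binding sites, although the feature table does not annotate them. The "_13" suffix suggests this plasmid is one member of a variant series, but the record does not say what distinguishes it. The depositor notes that overproduction of neurosporene requires the E_IF3_15 host strain.
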