Addgene plasmid #63811: pBadcrtEBI_13
Purpose: expresses crtEBI genes for neurosporene production
Depositing lab: Howard Salis. Depositing organization: Pennsylvania State University. Publication: Efficient search, mapping, and optimization of multi-protein genetic systems in diverse bacteria. Farasat I, Kushwaha M, Collens J, Easterbrook M, Guido M, Salis HM. Mol Syst Biol. 2014 Jun 21;10:731. doi: 10.15252/msb.20134955. PubMed 24952589.
Backbone
  Vector backbone: FTV
  Vector type: Bacterial Expression
Growth in bacteria
  Bacterial resistance: Chloramphenicol, 25 μg/mL
  Growth temperature: 30°C
  Growth strain: DH10B
  Copy number: High Copy
Gene/Insert
  Gene/Insert name: crtEBI operon
  Species: Rhodobactor
  Mutation: Codon optimized for E.coli
  Promoter: PBAD
  Cloning method: Gibson Cloning
  Sequencing primers: 5′ pBAD-F; 3′ rrnB-T1-term-F
Terms and licenses: Academic/Nonprofit Terms; Industry Terms: Not Available to Industry
Depositor comments: Needs to be grown in E_IF3_15 strain for overproduction of neurosporene
How to cite: pBadcrtEBI_13 was a gift from Howard Salis (Addgene plasmid # 63811 ; http://n2t.net/addgene:63811 ; RRID:Addgene_63811)
