>Addgene plasmid #63811 | pBadcrtEBI_13 | addgene partial sequence | sequence record 108448 | CAT-R 5'-GCAACTGACTGAAATGCCTC-3'
TATATCCAGTGATTTTTTTCTCCATTTTAGCTTCCTTAGCTCCTGAAAATCTCGATAACTCAAAAAATAC
GCCCGGTAGTGATCTTATTTCATTATGGTGAAAGTTGGAACCTCTTACGTGAACCTAGGCCAGGCATCAA
ATAAAACGAAAGGCTCAGTCGAAAGACTGGGCCTTTCGTTTTATCTGTTGTTTGTCGGTGAACGCTCTCT
ACTAGAGTCACACTGGCTCACCTTCGGGTGGGCCTTTCTGCGTTTATACCACAGCACAGCCATATGGCAT
TCACAACCGCGAAAAAAAACCCCGCCCTGTCAGGGGCGGGGTTTTTTTTTACACAGCAGACGTCGAAGAT
CTTTATTAAGCACCGGTGCTGTGACGACCTTGTGTGTGTGTGTTATGGTTATTCTGCTGCCAGGCGCTCA
GCCGGTTCAGCTTCACGGCGCGCACGCGGCGCATCCGGAGCCAGTTTCGCCATGACCTCCGCAGAGCCAA
TAACACCCGGTACACCGGCACCTGGGTGGGTGCCCGCACCAACCAGAAACAGATTTGCGACTTCTTCAGA
GATATTATGCGGACGGAACCAAGCAGATTGCAGGATGCGCGGTTCGATAGAGAAGCCTGCACCCCACGGG
GACAGGTAACGATCACGGAAAGTTTCTGGCGTGAACACCAGGCTTGGACCAATGCGTTCACCAATGCCCG
GCATGGATTGTTCCAGGACTTCCAGGACGCTTTCGCGGTACGGCTCCGCAACCGCCTGCCAGTCTACCGG
CTGTGCCTG
