>Addgene plasmid #63811 | pBadcrtEBI_13 | addgene partial sequence | sequence record 108450 | pBAD-F 5'-ATGCCATAGCATTTTTATCC-3'
ATCGCAACTCTCTACTGTTTCTCCATACCCGTGAATTCGATTTTTAGGAACAGTTAAGGAGGTTAATAAT
GGCATTCGAACAACGTATTGAAGCTGCTATGGCTGCTGCTATTGCACGTGGCCAGGGTAGCGAAGCTCCG
TCCAAACTGGCAACTGCGCTGGACTACGCTGTCACCCCTGGTGGTGCGCGCATTCGTCCGACTCTGCTGC
TGTCTGTCGCCACCGCTTGCGGCGATGACCGTCCTGCCCTGAGCGACGCGGCTGCGGTTGCCCTGGAACT
GATCCATTGCGCTTCTCTGGTGCATGACGACCTGCCGTGCTTCGACGACGCTGAAATCCGTCGTGGTAAG
CCAACCGTTCATCGTGCATACAGCGAACCGCTGGCTATCCTGACTGGTGATTCCCTGATCGTTATGGGTT
TCGAAGTTCTGGCGCGTGCGGCGGCTGATCAGCCACAACGTGCCCTGCAACTGGTAACGGCTCTGGCGGT
ACGCACTGGTATGCCGATGGGCATCTGCGCTGGTCAGGGTTGGGAAAGCGAATCTCAGATCAACCTGTCT
GCATACCACCGTGCCAAAACTGGTGCCCTGTTCATCGCGGCTACTCAGATGGGCGCAATCGCAGCGGGTT
ACGAGGCGGAACCGTGGGAAGAACTGGGTGCGCGTATCGGCGAAGCGTTCCAGGTTGCAGATGATCTGCG
TGACGCGCTGTGCGATGCCGAAACCCTGGGTAAGCCGGCAGGTCAGGACGAAATCCATGCACGTCCGAAC
GCTGTTCGCGAGTATGGTGTAG
